>Addgene plasmid #49316 | p3E_GGWDest- | depositor full sequence | sequence record 82571 | p3E_GGWDest- sequence 3337 bps
CTTTCCTGCGTTATCCCCTGATTCTGTGGATAACCGTATTACCGCCTTTGAGTGAGCTGATACCGCTCGC
CGCAGCCGAACGACCGAGCGCAGCGAGTCAGTGAGCGAGGAAGCGGAAGAGCGCCCAATACGCAAACCGC
CTCTCCCCGCGCGTTGGCCGATTCATTAATGCAGCTGGCACGACAGGTTTCCCGACTGGAAAGCGGGCAG
TGAGCGCAACGCAATTAATACGCGTACCGCTAGCCAGGAAGAGTTTGTAGAAACGCAAAAAGGCCATCCG
TCAGGATGGCCTTCTGCTTAGTTTGATGCCTGGCAGTTTATGGCGGGCGTCCTGCCCGCCACCCTCCGGG
CCGTTGCTTCACAACGTTCAAATCCGCTCCCGGCGGATTTGTCCTACTCAGGAGAGCGTTCACCGACAAA
CAACAGATAAAACGAAAGGCCCAGTCTTCCGACTGAGCCTTTCGTTTTATTTGATGCCTGGCAGTTCCCT
ACTCTCGCGTTAACGCTAGCATGGATGTTTTCCCAGTCACGACGTTGTAAAACGACGGCCAGTCTTAAGC
TCGGGCCCTGCAGCTCTAGAGCTCGAATTCTACAGGTCACTAATACCATCTAAGTAGTTGGTTCATAGTG
ACTGCATATGTTGTGTTTTACAGTATTATGTAGTCTGTTTTTTATGCAAAATCTAATTTAATATATTGAT
ATTTATATCATTTTACGTTTCTCGTTCAACTTTCTTGTACAAAGTGAGGGCGAATTGGGTACCGTATCGA
GACCCGCGCTTAATGCGCCGCTACAGGGCGCGTCCATTCGCCATTCAGGCTGCGCAACTGTTGGGAAGGG
CGATCGGTGCGGGCCTCTTCGCTATTACGCCAGCTGGCGAAAGGGGGATGTGCTGCAAGGCGATTAAGTT
GGGTAACGCCAGGGTTTTCCCAGTCACGACGTTGTAAAACGACGGCCAGTGAATTGTAATACGACTCACT
ATAGGGCGAATTGGGCCCGACGTCGCATGCTCCCGGCCGCCATGGCGGCCGCGGGAATTCGATATCACTA
GTGAATTCGCGGCCGCCTGCAGGTCGACCATATGGGAGAGCTCCCAACGCGTTGGATGCATAGCTTGAGT
ATTCTATAGTGTCACCTAAATAGCTTGGCGTAATCATGGTCATAGCTGTTTCCTGTGTGAAATTGTTATC
CGCTCACAATTCCACACAACATACGAGCCGGAAGCATAAAGTGTAAAGCCTGGGGTGCCTAATGAGTGAG
CTAACTCACATTAATTGCGTTGCGCTCACTGCCCGCTTTCCAGTCGGGAAACCTGTCGTGCCAGCTGCAT
TAATGAATCGGCCAACGCGCGGGGAGAGGCGGTTTGCGTATTGGGCGCTCTTCCGCTTCCTCGCTCACTG
ACTCGCTGCGCTCGGGGTCTCTTAAGGCTCGAGGTCGACGGTATCCAACTTTATTATACAAAGTTGGCAT
TATAAAAAAGCATTGCTTATCAATTTGTTGCAACGAACAGGTCACTATCAGTCAAAATAAAATCATTATT
TGGAGCTCCATGGTAGCGTTAACGCGGCCGCGATATCCCCTATAGTGAGTCGTATTACATGGTCATAGCT
GTTTCCTGGCAGCTCTGGCCCGTGTCTCAAAATCTCTGATGTTACATTGCACAAGATAAAAATATATCAT
CATGAACAATAAAACTGTCTGCTTACATAAACAGTAATACAAGGGGTGTTATGAGCCATATTCAACGGGA
AACGTCGAGGCCGCGATTAAATTCCAACATGGATGCTGATTTATATGGGTATAAATGGGCTCGCGATAAT
GTCGGGCAATCAGGTGCGACAATCTATCGCTTGTATGGGAAGCCCGATGCGCCAGAGTTGTTTCTGAAAC
ATGGCAAAGGTAGCGTTGCCAATGATGTTACAGATGAGATGGTCAGACTAAACTGGCTGACGGAATTTAT
GCCTCTTCCGACCATCAAGCATTTTATCCGTACTCCTGATGATGCATGGTTACTCACCACTGCGATCCCC
GGAAAAACAGCATTCCAGGTATTAGAAGAATATCCTGATTCAGGTGAAAATATTGTTGATGCGCTGGCAG
TGTTCCTGCGCCGGTTGCATTCGATTCCTGTTTGTAATTGTCCTTTTAACAGCGATCGCGTATTTCGTCT
CGCTCAGGCGCAATCACGAATGAATAACGGTTTGGTTGATGCGAGTGATTTTGATGACGAGCGTAATGGC
TGGCCTGTTGAACAAGTCTGGAAAGAAATGCATAAACTTTTGCCATTCTCACCGGATTCAGTCGTCACTC
ATGGTGATTTCTCACTTGATAACCTTATTTTTGACGAGGGGAAATTAATAGGTTGTATTGATGTTGGACG
AGTCGGAATCGCAGACCGATACCAGGATCTTGCCATCCTATGGAACTGCCTCGGTGAGTTTTCTCCTTCA
TTACAGAAACGGCTTTTTCAAAAATATGGTATTGATAATCCTGATATGAATAAATTGCAGTTTCATTTGA
TGCTCGATGAGTTTTTCTAATCAGAATTGGTTAATTGGTTGTAACACTGGCAGAGCATTACGCTGACTTG
ACGGGACGGCGCAAGCTCATGACCAAAATCCCTTAACGTGAGTTACGCGTCGTTCCACTGAGCGTCAGAC
CCCGTAGAAAAGATCAAAGGATCTTCTTGAGATCCTTTTTTTCTGCGCGTAATCTGCTGCTTGCAAACAA
AAAAACCACCGCTACCAGCGGTGGTTTGTTTGCCGGATCAAGAGCTACCAACTCTTTTTCCGAAGGTAAC
TGGCTTCAGCAGAGCGCAGATACCAAATACTGTCCTTCTAGTGTAGCCGTAGTTAGGCCACCACTTCAAG
AACTCTGTAGCACCGCCTACATACCTCGCTCTGCTAATCCTGTTACCAGTGGCTGCTGCCAGTGGCGATA
AGTCGTGTCTTACCGGGTTGGACTCAAGACGATAGTTACCGGATAAGGCGCAGCGGTCGGGCTGAACGGG
GGGTTCGTGCACACAGCCCAGCTTGGAGCGAACGACCTACACCGAACTGAGATACCTACAGCGTGAGCAT
TGAGAAAGCGCCACGCTTCCCGAAGGGAGAAAGGCGGACAGGTATCCGGTAAGCGGCAGGGTCGGAACAG
GAGAGCGCACGAGGGAGCTTCCAGGGGGAAACGCCTGGTATCTTTATAGTCCTGTCGGGTTTCGCCACCT
CTGACTTGAGCGTCGATTTTTGTGATGCTCGTCAGGGGGGCGGAGCCTATGGAAAAACGCCAGCAACGCG
GCCTTTTTACGGTTCCTGGCCTTTTGCTGGCCTTTTGCTCACATGTT
Features (pLannotate 1.2.2; 21 found; start..end, strand, type, name):
    121..213     +  CDS            lacI (fragment): lac repressor; lacI; The lac repressor binds to the lac operator to inhibit transcription in E. coli. This inhibition can be relieved by adding lactose or isopropyl-β-D-thiogalactopyranoside (IPTG).
    268..295     -  terminator     rrnB T2 terminator: transcription terminator T2 from the E. coli rrnB gene
    427..470     +  terminator     rrnB T1 terminator: Escherichia coli rrnB; transcription terminator T1 from the E. coli rrnB gene
    517..553     -  CDS            lacZα (fragment): LacZα fragment of β-galactosidase; lacZ fragment
    624..746     -  protein_bind   attR2: mutant version of attR; recombination site for the Gateway® LR reaction LR Clonase™
    774..803     -  rep_origin     f1 ori (fragment): f1 bacteriophage origin of replication; arrow indicates direction of (+) strand synthesis
    807..964     -  CDS            lacZα (fragment): LacZα fragment of β-galactosidase; lacZ fragment
    967..985     +  promoter       T7 promoter: promoter for bacteriophage T7 RNA polymerase
   1049..1111    -  CDS            VESPI_VESMG (fragment): Experimental evidence at protein level: Swiss-Prot protein existence level 1. Shows contractile activity on isolated ileum smooth muscle. From Vespa magnifica (Hornet).
   1123..1141    -  promoter       SP6 promoter: promoter for bacteriophage SP6 RNA polymerase
   1183..1199    -  protein_bind   lac operator: The lac repressor binds to the lac operator to inhibit transcription in E. coli. This inhibition can be relieved by adding lactose or isopropyl-β-D-thiogalactopyranoside (IPTG). lac repressor encoded by lacI
   1207..1237    -  promoter       lac promoter: promoter for the E. coli lac operon
   1252..1273    -  protein_bind   CAP binding site: CAP binding activates transcription in the presence of cAMP. E. coli catabolite activator protein
   1286..1378    -  CDS            lacI (fragment): lac repressor; lacI; The lac repressor binds to the lac operator to inhibit transcription in E. coli. This inhibition can be relieved by adding lactose or isopropyl-β-D-thiogalactopyranoside (IPTG).
   1380..1415    -  rep_origin     RSF ori (fragment): Plasmids containing the RSF 1030 origin of replication can be propagated in E. coli cells that contain additional plasmids with compatible origins.
   1428..1445    -  misc_feature   MCS (fragment): pBluescript multiple cloning site
   1446..1466    -  protein_bind   attB3: mutant version of attB; core recombination site for the Gateway® BP reaction BP Clonase™
   1457..1542    -  protein_bind   attL1 (fragment): mutant version of attL; recombination site for the Gateway® LR reaction LR Clonase™
   1579..1597    -  promoter       T7 promoter: promoter for bacteriophage T7 RNA polymerase
   1731..2540    +  CDS            KanR: aminoglycoside phosphotransferase; aph(3')-Ia; confers resistance to kanamycin in bacteria or G418 (Geneticin®) in eukaryotes
   2687..3275    +  rep_origin     ori: high-copy-number ColE1/pMB1/pBR322/pUC origin of replication
