[The description below was written by a language model from this plasmid's Addgene catalogue record and pLannotate feature annotations shown in this document.]
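Description:
p3E_GGWDest- is an empty bacterial cloning backbone of about 3.3 kb, derived from the Invitrogen pDONR series. It serves two roles in the Golden GATEway cloning scheme: it is the destination vector for a Golden Gate assembly, and the assembled product then acts as a 3' entry clone for multisite Gateway recombination. It is maintained in E. coli at high copy from a ColE1/pUC-type origin and selected with kanamycin through the aph(3')-Ia KanR gene. The rrnB T1 and T2 terminators typical of pDONR backbones lie upstream of the cloning region and insulate it from read-through transcription.

No gene insert is recorded. The cloning region is bounded by Gateway recombination sites, annotated as attR2 on one side and as an overlapping attB3 core and attL-type fragment on the other. This pattern is consistent with the attR2/attL3 arrangement of a 3' entry vector, although the automated annotation labels the second site only loosely. Between these sites sits a lacZα stuffer cassette with a CAP binding site, lac promoter and lac operator, along with SP6 and T7 promoters that appear to have been carried over from the cloning vector that supplied it. Such a cassette usually permits blue/white screening, with Golden Gate assembly replacing the stuffer with the ordered fragments, but the record does not list the type IIS restriction sites or say what the "-" in the name means. Several short hits (lacI, f1 ori, RSF ori, MCS and a hornet peptide fragment) are most likely vector remnants or spurious matches rather than functional parts. Assembled fusion or recombination constructs can then be moved by an LR reaction into a final expression vector together with the 5' and middle entry clones.
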