Addgene plasmid #49316: p3E_GGWDest-
Purpose: (Empty Backbone) Destination vector for Golden Gate assembly; 3' entry vector for Gateway cloning
Depositing lab: Joachim Wittbrodt. Depositing organization: Universitaet Heidelberg. Publication: Golden GATEway cloning--a combinatorial approach to generate fusion and recombination constructs. Kirchmaier S, Lust K, Wittbrodt J. PLoS One. 2013 Oct 7;8(10):e76117. doi: 10.1371/journal.pone.0076117. PubMed 24116091.
Backbone
  Vector backbone: pDONR
  Backbone manufacturer: Invitrogen
  Vector type: destination vector
Growth in bacteria
  Bacterial resistance: Kanamycin, 50 μg/mL
  Growth temperature: 37°C
  Growth strain: DH5alpha
  Copy number: High Copy
Gene/Insert
  Gene/Insert name: None
Terms and licenses: Academic/Nonprofit Terms; Industry Terms: Not Available to Industry
How to cite: p3E_GGWDest- was a gift from Joachim Wittbrodt (Addgene plasmid # 49316 ; http://n2t.net/addgene:49316 ; RRID:Addgene_49316)
