>Addgene plasmid #49316 | p3E_GGWDest- | addgene partial sequence | sequence record 75213 | pENTR-R 5'-ATGGCTCATAACACCCCTTG-3'
ATTGTTCATGATGATATATTTTTATCTTGTGCAATGTAACATCAGAGATTTTGAGACACGGGCCAGAGCT
GCCAGGAAACAGCTATGACCATGTAATACGACTCACTATAGGGGATATCGCGGCCGCGTTAACGCTACCA
TGGAGCTCCAAATAATGATTTTATTTTGACTGATAGTGACCTGTTCGTTGCAACAAATTGATAAGCAATG
CTTTTTTATAATGCCAACTTTGTATAATAAAGTTGGATACCGTCGACCTCGAGCCTTAAGAGACCCCGAG
CGCAGCGAGTCAGTGAGCGAGGAAGCGGAAGAGCGCCCAATACGCAAACCGCCTCTCCCCGCGCGTTGGC
CGATTCATTAATGCAGCTGGCACGACAGGTTTCCCGACTGGAAAGCGGGCAGTGAGCGCAACGCAATTAA
TGTGAGTTAGCTCACTCATTAGGCACCCCAGGCTTTACACTTTATGCTTCCGGCTCGTATGTTGTGTGGA
ATTGTGAGCGGATAACAATTTCACACAGGAAACAGCTATGACCATGATTACGCCAAGCTATTTAGGTGAC
ACTATAGAATACTCAAGCTATGCATCCAACGCGTTGGGAGCTCTCCCATATGGTCGACCTGCAGGCGGCC
GCGAATTCACTAGTGATATCGAATTCCCGCGGCCGCCATGGCGGCCGGGAGCATGCGACGTCGGGCCCAA
TTCGCCCTATAGTGAGTCGTATTACAATTCACTGGCCGTCGTTTTACAACGTCGTGACTGGG
