>Addgene plasmid #49316 | p3E_GGWDest- | addgene partial sequence | sequence record 76023 | pCR8_F1 5'-ttgatgcctggcagttccct-3'
GTTTTCCCAGTCACGACGTTGTAAAACGACGGCCAGTCTTAAGCTCGGGCCCTGCAGCTCTAGAGCTCGA
ATTCTACAGGTCACTAATACCATCTAAGTAGTTGGTTCATAGTGACTGCATATGTTGTGTTTTACAGTAT
TATGTAGTCTGTTTTTTATGCAAAATCTAATTTAATATATTGATATTTATATCATTTTACGTTTCTCGTT
CAACTTTCTTGTACAAAGTGAGGGCGAATTGGGTACCGTATCGAGACCCGCGCTTAATGCGCCGCTACAG
GGCGCGTCCATTCGCCATTCAGGCTGCGCAACTGTTGGGAAGGGCGATCGGTGCGGGCCTCTTCGCTATT
ACGCCAGCTGGCGAAAGGGGGATGTGCTGCAAGGCGATTAAGTTGGGTAACGCCAGGGTTTTCCCAGTCA
CGACGTTGTAAAACGACGGCCAGTGAATTGTAATACGACTCACTATAGGGCGAATTGGGCCCGACGTCGC
ATGCTCCCGGCCGCCATGGCGGCCGCGGGAATTCGATATCACTAGTGAATTCGCGGCCGCCTGCAGGTCG
ACCATATGGGAGAGCTCCCAACGCGTTGGATGCATAGCTTGAGTATTCTATAGTGTCACCTAAATAGCTT
GGCGTAATCATGGTCATAGCTGTTTCCTGTGTGAAATTGTTATCCGCTCACAATTCCACACAACATACGA
GCCGGAAGCATAAAGTGTAAAGCCTGGGGTGCCTAATGAGTGAGCTAACTCACATTAATTGCGTTGCGCT
CACTGCCCGCTTTCCAGTCGGGAAACCTGTCGTGCCAGCTGCA
